>Addgene plasmid #230608 | AiP1253 - pAAV-AiE2104m-minBG-FlpO-WPRE-HGHpA | addgene full sequence | sequence record 466228 | Addgene NGS Result
GCCCGGGCGTCGGGCGACCTTTGGTCGCCCGGCCTCAGTGAGCGAGCGAGCGCGCAGAGAGGGAGTGGCC
AACTCCATCACTAGGGGTTCCTGCGGCCGCACGCGTCCCAGAAATCAAAGACATAGAAAGATAATTTTCT
GTAAACAATGTTTCTTATTGTTTTGGGCCATATTCCAATTTCCAAATGTAGATCTATTGAACAAAGTTTC
ACATCAATTCAAATGTAGTATTGAAATGTATTTTCAGTGGCGAAAAGTGAGATATCATCTTACAATGAGC
ATCATGTTCATTCCTAGAAATATCTCAGTGCTGCAGATATTGAGTTCATACTTCTCAGATTCAAAATTAC
ATACCTTTTATGAAAATGAGAACTAACTATTCAAACACTATCCCATCTGAGGTCACATCTTGGACTTGAG
TCCCAGAAGCATCTATTCTGGAATCTGGCTGATTCTACTATTTGTTAATAGGGAGACTAAAATAGCAAAA
ATAAGCCATAGGAAAAGAAAATAAAGGAAATACTGTGTCAGCCCATCTAAATGTATTTTCTGTATCATCC
CTTGTTTCTGAAAGCTGAGGCATACAGACTCAGGAATCAATAATCAACATGAATTGCCTTTATTAGACAG
AAGTCTGCACTATGCAGTGAGAGCAATTTTCCTGATGAAGGTTGTGTACATGGAGCTATATTGTTCCCAC
AGGGTAAAGTGATAGGGAAGGTGCCTACTTTGTTTTAAATGACTAAAGTCAAAATAGAGCAAACATAACC
CAGTAGTTTGCAGACAGTGAATAAGAGAGCTGTTTCTTGTGGTCCAGAGAAAAAAGATGCTGTTTGTATA
TGCTCAGCCTAGGGAGTGTCACTATTAGGAGGTATAGCCTTGGTGGAATAGGTGTGTCATTGCAGGTATG
GGCTTTAAGACCCTCGTCCTAGCTATCTGGAAGCCAGTCTTCCATTAGCGGCCTTCAGATGAAGATGTAG
AAATCTCAGTTCTCCCTGCATCGTGCCTGCCTAGATGCTGCCAAGCTCCTATGTTGATGATAATCAAATA
AGCCTCTGAACCTGTAAGCCAGCCCCAATTAAATGCTGTCCTTTTTAAGACTTGACTTGGTCATGGTGTC
TGTTCACAGGAGTAAAGCCCAAACTAAGACAGAAGATGGTACCAGAGTCTGGGGTATTGTTGTGATAGGT
CTGACCATGCTTTTGTTTGGAAGAATATGGATTGGGGACTTTGGATTTGGAAAGCAGTGGAATCCTTTAA
GTAGGGCATAATGGGCTATCCTAGTAGTAATATGGAAGACTTTCTCGCTGAGTATGATTTGAACACTGCA
GATCTAGTCTAAGTGGTTTCAGTGGAGAAGGATTCCGGTATGTGGTGTAGAAATTATTTTTGCAATATTT
TGGTGAAGAATGTGACTACTTTTTGCCATTGGCCAAAGAGTCTTCCAGAGGTGAGGGTGAAGAGATTTAG
ATTAATTGCTTTGAAAAAGAAAGTCTCAAAAAAGCCTAGCAGAGACTTTGTTGTCTGATTAAGTCTCATG
AAGAGTGTTTTGAACAAGTAGACCAAGCTTAGAAGTGAAAGATATAAAATATATAGTTGGAGTACTAAAA
GAATGCCAGGAACTGGAGCTGGACCCTGTGTTGAAAGATATTAAATTGAATTAAGGGAGCGGTGAGTTTG
GGGCAAGATTCCCACCCAGCTAAGTTTAGGTCTAGGCATGGTAGTAAAAACCTCCCATCCCAAGAGTCAA
TGACAAGCAGATCTCTGAGTTCAAGGCAAGCCCAGACAGAGCAAGTTCTAGGTGAAGAAAAACGTAAACC
CAGGCTTGGTAGACCATACCTTTAATCCCAGTGCTTAGCAGATTGGCTTGCATTTGTCTGAGTTCAAAGT
CAGTCTTCAGAGCAAGTTCCAGGACAGCCAAGCTTAGGCAGTGGAGGAGTTGGAAAACAGAAAGGCTGAT
GATAGTGTAGTAGAACAAGGGGACCATGTTCCAGTCCCAGCAAGCAGCAAAACTTGGCAGCTTTAGACAC
ATGGCTCTGGTTTTAGAGTCTAGAATAGAAGTGACTACTGGGCCAATTAGTGCTGGTTAGCTAGAGATAA
GAAATTAGTGGTGATTAAGAAGAGACCAGCATCAGTGAGGTAAAATATTCTGGAAAATATTTTCTGAGAG
CACAATGAAGCTGTGTTCCAGAGATAGTCAAGGGAGCTCGGGCTGGGCATAAAAGTCAGGGCAGAGCCAT
CTATTGCTTACATTTGCTTCTGGCGTGGCCACCATGGCTCCTAAGAAGAAGAGGAAGGTGATGAGCCAGT
TCGACATCCTGTGCAAGACCCCCCCCAAGGTGCTGGTGCGGCAGTTCGTGGAGAGATTCGAGAGGCCCAG
CGGCGAGAAGATCGCCAGCTGTGCCGCCGAGCTGACCTACCTGTGCTGGATGATCACCCACAACGGCACC
GCCATCAAGAGGGCCACCTTCATGAGCTACAACACCATCATCAGCAACAGCCTGAGCTTCGACATCGTGA
ACAAGAGCCTGCAGTTCAAGTACAAGACCCAGAAGGCCACCATCCTGGAGGCCAGCCTGAAGAAGCTGAT
CCCCGCCTGGGAGTTCACCATCATCCCTTACAACGGCCAGAAGCACCAGAGCGACATCACCGACATCGTG
TCCAGCCTGCAGCTGCAGTTCGAGAGCAGCGAGGAGGCCGACAAGGGCAACAGCCACAGCAAGAAGATGC
TGAAGGCCCTGCTGTCCGAGGGCGAGAGCATCTGGGAGATCACCGAGAAGATCCTGAACAGCTTCGAGTA
CACCAGCAGGTTCACCAAGACCAAGACCCTGTACCAGTTCCTGTTCCTGGCCACATTCATCAACTGCGGC
AGGTTCAGCGACATCAAGAACGTGGACCCCAAGAGCTTCAAGCTGGTGCAGAACAAGTACCTGGGCGTGA
TCATTCAGTGCCTGGTGACCGAGACCAAGACAAGCGTGTCCAGGCACATCTACTTTTTCAGCGCCAGAGG
CAGGATCGACCCCCTGGTGTACCTGGACGAGTTCCTGAGGAACAGCGAGCCCGTGCTGAAGAGAGTGAAC
AGGACCGGCAACAGCAGCAGCAACAAGCAGGAGTACCAGCTGCTGAAGGACAACCTGGTGCGCAGCTACA
ACAAGGCCCTGAAGAAGAACGCCCCCTACCCCATCTTCGCTATCAAGAACGGCCCTAAGAGCCACATCGG
CAGGCACCTGATGACCAGCTTTCTGAGCATGAAGGGCCTGACCGAGCTGACAAACGTGGTGGGCAACTGG
AGCGACAAGAGGGCCTCCGCCGTGGCCAGGACCACCTACACCCACCAGATCACCGCCATCCCCGACCACT
ACTTCGCCCTGGTGTCCAGGTACTACGCCTACGACCCCATCAGCAAGGAGATGATCGCCCTGAAGGACGA
GACCAACCCCATCGAGGAGTGGCAGCACATCGAGCAGCTGAAGGGCAGCGCCGAGGGCAGCATCAGATAC
CCCGCCTGGAACGGCATCATCAGCCAGGAGGTGCTGGACTACCTGAGCAGCTACATCAACAGGCGGATCT
GAGAATTCGATATCAAGCTTATCGATAATCAACCTCTGGATTACAAAATTTGTGAAAGATTGACTGGTAT
TCTTAACTATGTTGCTCCTTTTACGCTATGTGGATACGCTGCTTTAATGCCTTTGTATCATGCTATTGCT
TCCCGTATGGCTTTCATTTTCTCCTCCTTGTATAAATCCTGGTTGCTGTCTCTTTATGAGGAGTTGTGGC
CCGTTGTCAGGCAACGTGGCGTGGTGTGCACTGTGTTTGCTGACGCAACCCCCACTGGTTGGGGCATTGC
CACCACCTGTCAGCTCCTTTCCGGGACTTTCGCTTTCCCCCTCCCTATTGCCACGGCGGAACTCATCGCC
GCCTGCCTTGCCCGCTGCTGGACAGGGGCTCGGCTGTTGGGCACTGACAATTCCGTGGTGTTGTCGGGGA
AATCATCGTCCTTTCCTTGGCTGCTCGCCTATGTTGCCACCTGGATTCTGCGCGGGACGTCCTTCTGCTA
CGTCCCTTCGGCCCTCAATCCAGCGGACCTTCCTTCCCGCGGCCTGCTGCCGGCTCTGCGGCCTCTTCCG
CGTCTTCGCCTTCGCCCTCAGACGAGTCGGATCTCCCTTTGGGCCGCCTCCCCGCATCGATACCGAGCGC
TGCTCGAGAGATCTACGGGTGGCATCCCTGTGACCCCTCCCCAGTGCCTCTCCTGGCCCTGGAAGTTGCC
ACTCCAGTGCCCACCAGCCTTGTCCTAATAAAATTAAGTTGCATCATTTTGTCTGACTAGGTGTCCTTCT
ATAATATTATGGGGTGGAGGGGGGTGGTATGGAGCAAGGGGCAAGTTGGGAAGACAACCTGTAGGGCCTG
CGGGGTCTATTGGGAACCAAGCTGGAGTGCAGTGGCACAATCTTGGCTCACTGCAATCTCCGCCTCCTGG
GTTCAAGCGATTCTCCTGCCTCAGCCTCCCGAGTTGTTGGGATTCCAGGCATGCATGACCAGGCTCAGCT
AATTTTTGTTTTTTTGGTAGAGACGGGGTTTCACCATATTGGCCAGGCTGGTCTCCAACTCCTAATCTCA
GGTGATCTACCCACCTTGGCCTCCCAAATTGCTGGGATTACAGGCGTGAACCACTGCTCCCTTCCCTGTC
CTTCTGATTTTGTAGGTAACCACGTGCGGACCGAGCGGCCGCAGGAACCCCTAGTGATGGAGTTGGCCAC
TCCCTCTCTGCGCGCTCGCTCGCTCACTGAGGCCGGGCGACCAAAGGTCGCCCGACGCCCGGGCTTTGCC
CGGGCGGCCTCAGTGAGCGAGCGAGCGCGCAGCTGCCTGCAGGGGCGCCTGATGCGGTATTTTCTCCTTA
CGCATCTGTGCGGTATTTCACACCGCATA
[95 nt withheld, positions 4930-5024]
T
[46 nt withheld, positions 5026-5071]
C
[141 nt withheld, positions 5073-5213]
CCTTTGACGTTGGAGTCCACGTTCTTT
[37 nt withheld, positions 5241-5277]
ACTCTATCTCGGGCTATTCTTTTGATTTATAAGGGATTTTGCCGATTTCGGTCTATTGGTTAAAAAATGA
GCTGATTTAACAAAAATTTAACGCGAATTTTAACAAAATATTAACGTTTACAATTTTATGGTGCACTCTC
AGTACAATCTGCTCTGATGCCGCATAGTTAAGCCAGCCCCGACACCCGCCAACACCCGCTGACGCGCCCT
GACGGGCTTGTCTGCTCCCGGCATCCGCTTACAGACAAGCTGTGACCGTCTCCGGGAGCTGCATGTGTCA
GAGGTTTTCACCGTCATCACCGAAACGCGCGAGACGAAAGGGCCTCGTGATACGCCTATTTTTATAGGTT
AATGTCATGATAATAATGGTTTCTTAGACGTCAGGTGGCACTTTTCGGGGAAATGTGCGCGGAACCCCTA
TTTGTTTATTTTTCTAAATACATTCAAATATGTATCCGCTCATGAGACAATAACCCTGATAAATGCTTCA
ATAATATTGAAAAAGGAAGAGTATGAGTATTCAACATTTCCGTGTCGCCCTTATTCCCTTTTTTGCGGCA
TTTTGCCTTCCTGTTTTTGCTCACCCAGAAACGCTGGTGAAAGTAAAAGATGCTGAAGATCAGTTGGGTG
CACGAGTGGGTTACATCGAACTGGATCTCAACAGCGGTAAGATCCTTGAGAGTTTTCGCCCCGAAGAACG
TTTTCCAATGATGAGCACTTTTAAAGTTCTGCTATGTGGCGCGGTATTATCCCGTATTGACGCCGGGCAA
GAGCAACTCGGTCGCCGCATACACTATTCTCAGAATGACTTGGTTGAGTACTCACCAGTCACAGAAAAGC
ATCTTACGGATGGCATGACAGTAAGAGAATTATGCAGTGCTGCCATAACCATGAGTGATAACACTGCGGC
CAACTTACTTCTGACAACGATCGGAGGACCGAAGGAGCTAACCGCTTTTTTGCACAACATGGGGGATCAT
GTAACTCGCCTTGATCGTTGGGAACCGGAGCTGAATGAAGCCATACCAAACGACGAGCGTGACACCACGA
TGCCTGTAGCAATGGCAACAACGTTGCGCAAACTATTAACTGGCGAACTACTTACTCTAGCTTCCCGGCA
ACAATTAATAGACTGGATGGAGGCGGATAAAGTTGCAGGACCACTTCTGCGCTCGGCCCTTCCGGCTGGC
TGGTTTATTGCTGATAAATCTGGAGCCGGTGAGCGTGGGTCTCGCGGTATCATTGCAGCACTGGGGCCAG
ATGGTAAGCCCTCCCGTATCGTAGTTATCTACACGACGGGGAGTCAGGCAACTATGGATGAACGAAATAG
ACAGATCGCTGAGATAGGTGCCTCACTGATTAAGCATTGGTAACTGTCAGACCAAGTTTACTCATATATA
CTTTAGATTGATTTAAAACTTCATTTTTAATTTAAAAGGATCTAGGTGAAGATCCTTTTTGATAATCTCA
TGACCAAAATCCCTTAACGTGAGTTTTCGTTCCACTGAGCGTCAGACCCCGTAGAAAAGATCAAAGGATC
TTCTTGAGATCCTTTTTTTCTGCGCGTAATCTGCTGCTTGCAAACAAAAAAACCACCGCTACCAGCGGTG
GTTTGTTTGCCGGATCAAGAGCTACCAACTCTTTTTCCGAAGGTAACTGGCTTCAGCAGAGCGCAGATAC
CAAATACTGTTCTTCTAGTGTAGCCGTAGTTAGGCCACCACTTCAAGAACTCTGTAGCACCGCCTACATA
CCTCGCTCTGCTAATCCTGTTACCAGTGGCTGCTGCCAGTGGCGATAAGTCGTGTCTTACCGGGTTGGAC
TCAAGACGATAGTTACCGGATAAGGCGCAGCGGTCGGGCTGAACGGGGGGTTCGTGCACACAGCCCAGCT
TGGAGCGAACGACCTACACCGAACTGAGATACCTACAGCGTGAGCTATGAGAAAGCGCCACGCTTCCCGA
AGGGAGAAAGGCGGACAGGTATCCGGTAAGCGGCAGGGTCGGAACAGGAGAGCGCACGAGGGAGCTTCCA
GGGGGAAACGCCTGGTATCTTTATAGTCCTGTCGGGTTTCGCCACCTCTGACTTGAGCGTCGATTTTTGT
GATGCTCGTCAGGGGGGCGGAGCCTATGGAAAAACGCCAGCAACGCGGCCTTTTTACGGTTCCTGGCCTT
TTGCTGGCCTTTTGCTCACATGTCCTGCAGGCAGCTGCGCGCTCGCTCGCTCACTGAGGCC
Features (pLannotate 1.2.2; 14 found; start..end, strand, type, name):
      1..92      -  repeat_region  AAV2 ITR (fragment): inverted terminal repeat of adeno-associated virus serotype 2 inverted
   2274..3572    +  CDS            FLPo: nuclear-targeted site-specific recombinase FLPo is a mouse codon-optimized fusion between the SV40 nuclear localization signal and a thermostable version of the Saccharomyces cerevisiae site-specific recombinase FLP. Recombination occurs at FRT sequences.
   3573..3597    +  misc_feature   MCS (fragment): pBluescript multiple cloning site
   3597..4185    +  misc_feature   WPRE: woodchuck hepatitis virus posttranscriptional regulatory element
   4217..4693    +  polyA_signal   hGH poly(A) signal: human growth hormone polyadenylation signal
   4733..4873    +  repeat_region  AAV2 ITR: inverted terminal repeat of adeno-associated virus serotype 2 inverted
   4878..4929    -  misc_feature   bom (fragment): basis of mobility region from pBR322
   4948..5403    +  rep_origin     f1 ori (sequence partly withheld): f1 bacteriophage origin of replication; arrow indicates direction of (+) strand synthesis
   5404..5453    -  misc_feature   bom (fragment): basis of mobility region from pBR322
   5555..5590    -  CDS            rop (fragment): Rop protein, which maintains plasmids at low copy number; rop
   5685..5789    +  promoter       AmpR promoter: bla
   5790..6650    +  CDS            AmpR: β-lactamase; bla; confers resistance to ampicillin, carbenicillin, and related antibiotics
   6821..7409    +  rep_origin     ori: high-copy-number ColE1/pMB1/pBR322/pUC origin of replication
   7471..7508    -  repeat_region  AAV2 ITR (fragment): inverted terminal repeat of adeno-associated virus serotype 2 inverted
