[The description below was written by a language model from this plasmid's Addgene catalogue record and pLannotate feature annotations shown in this document.]
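Description:
AiP1253 - pAAV-AiE2104m-minBG-FlpO-WPRE-HGHpA is an AAV transfer plasmid built on a pAAV2 backbone and designed to deliver the FlpO recombinase to specific populations of brain cells under enhancer control. The 7.5 kb plasmid is propagated in bacteria through a high-copy ColE1/pUC-type origin with ampicillin selection (AmpR with its own promoter). It also carries an f1 phage origin and small remnants of pBR322 bom and rop sequences. AAV2 inverted terminal repeats flank the expression cassette and provide the signals for replication and packaging of the intervening DNA into recombinant AAV particles. One ITR is annotated as two fragments only because it spans the numbering origin of the circular sequence.

Within the ITRs, the AiE2104m enhancer sits upstream of a minimal beta-globin promoter (minBG). The minimal promoter has little activity alone, so the enhancer determines which cells express the transgene. Neither element was annotated in the feature table, but both presumably lie in the roughly 2.2 kb unannotated stretch between the left ITR and the coding sequence. The record does not state which cell populations the enhancer targets. The payload is FLPo, a mouse codon-optimized, thermostable Flp recombinase fused to an SV40 nuclear localization signal, which recombines FRT sites. A WPRE follows to enhance transcript stability and expression, and a human growth hormone polyadenylation signal terminates the transcript. The vector belongs to a suite of enhancer AAVs for genetic access to cortical cell types. It would typically be paired with Flp-dependent reporter or effector alleles or viruses to achieve cell-type-restricted or intersectional labeling and manipulation.
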