Addgene plasmid #230608: AiP1253 - pAAV-AiE2104m-minBG-FlpO-WPRE-HGHpA
Purpose: AiE2104m is an enhancer sequence, designed to drive AAV-mediated transgene expression in specific populations of brain cells
Depositing lab: Allen Institute for Brain Science & Bosiljka Tasic. Depositing organization: Allen Institute. Publication: A suite of enhancer AAVs and transgenic mouse lines for genetic access to cortical cell types. Ben-Simon Y, Hooper M, Narayan S, Daigle TL, Dwivedi D, Way SW, Oster A, Stafford DA, Mich JK, Taormina MJ, Martinez RA, Opitz-Araya X, Roth JR, Alexander JR, Allen S, Amster A, Arbuckle J, Ayala A, Baker PM, Bakken TE, Barcelli T, Barta S, Bendrick J, Bertagnolli D, Bielstein C, Bishwakarma P, Bowlus J, Boyer G, Brouner K, Casian B, Casper T, Chakka AB, Chakrabarty R, Chance RK, Chavan S, Clark M, Colbert K, Collman F, Daniel S, Departee M, DiValentin P, Donadio N, Dotson N, Egdorf T, Fliss T, Gabitto M, Garcia J, Gary A, Gasperini M, Gloe J, Goldy J, Gore BB, Graybuck L, Greisman N, Haeseleer F, Halterman C, Haradon Z, Hastings SD, Helback O, Ho W, Hockemeyer D, Huang C, Huff S, Hunker A, Johansen N, Jones D, Juneau Z, Kalmbach B, Kannan M, Khem S, Kussick E, Kutsal R, Larsen R, Lee C, Lee AY, Leibly M, Lenz GH, Li S, Liang E, Lusk N, Madigan Z, Malloy J, Malone J, McCue R, Melchor J, Mollenkopf T, Moosman S, Morin E, Newman D, Ng L, Ngo K, Omstead V, Otto S, Oyama A, Pena N, Pham T, Phillips E, Pom CA, Potekhina L, Ransford S, Ray PL, Rette D, Reynoldson C, Rimorin C, Rocha D, Ruiz A, Sanchez REA, Sawyer L, Sedeno-Cortes A, Sevigny JP, Shapovalova N, Shepard N, Shulga L, Sigler AR, Siverts L, Soliman S, Somasundaram S, Staats B, Stewart K, Szelenyi E, Tieu M, Trader C, Tran A, van Velthoven CTJ, Walker M, Wang Y, Weed N, Wirthlin M, Wood T, Wynalda B, Yao Z, Zhou T, Ariza J, Dee N, Reding M, Ronellenfitch K, Mufti S, Sunkin SM, Smith KA, Esposito L, Waters J, Thyagarajan B, Yao S, Lein ES, Zeng H, Levi BP, Ngai J, Ting JT, Tasic B. Cell. 2025 May 16:S0092-8674(25)00513-6. doi: 10.1016/j.cell.2025.05.002. PubMed 40403729.
Backbone
  Vector backbone: pAAV2
  Vector type: AAV
Growth in bacteria
  Bacterial resistance: Ampicillin, 100 μg/mL
  Growth temperature: 37°C
  Growth strain: NEB Stable
  Copy number: High Copy
Gene/Insert
  Gene/Insert name: FlpO
  Species: Synthetic
  Promoter: minBG
  Cloning method: Restriction Enzyme; 5′ cloning site MluI (unknown if destroyed); 3′ cloning site SacI (unknown if destroyed)
Terms and licenses: Academic/Nonprofit Terms; Industry Terms: Not Available to Industry
How to cite: AiP1253 - pAAV-AiE2104m-minBG-FlpO-WPRE-HGHpA was a gift from Allen Institute for Brain Science & Bosiljka Tasic (Addgene plasmid # 230608 ; http://n2t.net/addgene:230608 ; RRID:Addgene_230608)
